Addgene plasmid #170744: pFLAG R106L-CPTP
Purpose: The plasmids contain inserts (ORFs) for expressing various members of the GlycoLipid Transfer Protein (GLTP) superfamily.
Depositing lab: Rhoderick Brown. Depositing organization: University of Minnesota. Publication: Non-vesicular trafficking by a ceramide-1-phosphate transfer protein regulates eicosanoids. Simanshu DK, Kamlekar RK, Wijesinghe DS, Zou X, Zhai X, Mishra SK, Molotkovsky JG, Malinina L, Hinchcliffe EH, Chalfant CE, Brown RE, Patel DJ. Nature. 2013 Aug 22;500(7463):463-7. doi: 10.1038/nature12332. Epub 2013 Jul 17. PubMed 23863933.
Backbone
  Vector backbone: pFLAG
  Vector type: Mammalian Expression
Growth in bacteria
  Bacterial resistance: Ampicillin, 100 μg/mL
  Growth temperature: 37°C
  Growth strain: DH5alpha
  Copy number: High Copy
Gene/Insert
  Gene/Insert name: CPTP (alt name: GLTPD1)
  Species: H. sapiens (human)
  Mutation: R106L
  Entrez Gene: CPTP (a.k.a. GLTPD1)
  Tag / fusion protein: FLAG (N terminal on backbone)
  Cloning method: Restriction Enzyme; 5′ cloning site Unknown (unknown if destroyed)
Terms and licenses: Academic/Nonprofit Terms; Industry Terms: Not Available to Industry
How to cite: pFLAG R106L-CPTP was a gift from Rhoderick Brown (Addgene plasmid # 170744 ; http://n2t.net/addgene:170744 ; RRID:Addgene_170744)
