[The description below was written by a language model from this plasmid's Addgene catalogue record and pLannotate feature annotations shown in this document.]
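Description:
pFLAG R106L-CPTP is a mammalian expression plasmid of about 6.9 kb, built on a pFLAG backbone, that encodes human ceramide-1-phosphate transfer protein (CPTP, also known as GLTPD1) carrying an R106L point substitution. The open reading frame is driven by the human cytomegalovirus immediate-early enhancer and promoter and terminated by the human growth hormone polyadenylation signal. A FLAG epitope supplied by the backbone sits at the N terminus of the protein. The automated annotation detects it only as a short fragment matching part of a 3xFLAG element, which is consistent with a single FLAG unit rather than the triple tag. This tag allows detection or immunoprecipitation of the mutant protein with anti-FLAG antibodies.

For propagation in E. coli the plasmid carries a high-copy ColE1/pUC-type origin and a β-lactamase gene with its own promoter, giving ampicillin resistance. An f1 origin is also present, which can support single-stranded DNA production. Downstream of the expression cassette, an SV40 enhancer/early promoter drives a neomycin phosphotransferase gene followed by an SV40 polyadenylation signal, which would normally permit G418 selection of stably transfected mammalian cells. The adjacent ble sequence and str fragment appear to be carried over from the transposon source of the neo gene. Small lacZα, lacI, lac promoter/operator, T7 promoter and CloDF13 matches look like backbone remnants.

The plasmid belongs to a set for expressing members of the glycolipid transfer protein (GLTP) superfamily. The record does not state the functional consequence of R106L, and the cloning sites are listed as unknown.
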