Features (pLannotate 1.2.2; 22 found; start..end, strand, type, name):
      4..158     -  CDS            lacZα (fragment): LacZα fragment of β-galactosidase; lacZ fragment
    318..697     +  enhancer       CMV enhancer: human cytomegalovirus immediate early enhancer
    699..898     +  promoter       CMV promoter: human cytomegalovirus (CMV) immediate early promoter
    944..964     +  CDS            3xFLAG (fragment): three tandem FLAG® epitope tags
    987..1628    +  CDS            CPTP: CPTP_HUMAN - Also known as GLTPD1 From Homo sapiens (Human).
   1639..2261    +  polyA_signal   hGH poly(A) signal: human growth hormone polyadenylation signal
   2303..2600    +  promoter       SV40 promoter: SV40 enhancer and early promoter
   2654..3445    +  CDS            neo: KKA2_KLEPN - Also known as kan, nptII. Experimental evidence at protein level: Swiss-Prot protein existence level 1. Resistance to kanamycin, neomycin, paromomycin, ribostamycin, butirosin and gentamicin B. From Klebsiella pneumoniae.
   3469..3846    +  CDS            ble: BLE_KLEPN - Experimental evidence at protein level: Swiss-Prot protein existence level 1. Binding protein with a strong affinity to the bleomycin family of antibiotics. Binds to CL990; an antimitotic-antibiotic compound. From Klebsiella pneumoniae.
   3888..3947    +  CDS            str (fragment): STR_KLEPN - Protein inferred from homology: Swiss-Prot protein existence level 3. The aminoglycoside phosphotransferases achieve inactivation of their antibiotic substrates by phosphorylation. From Klebsiella pneumoniae.
   3970..3993    -  rep_origin     CloDF13 ori (fragment): Plasmids containing the CloDF13 (CDF) origin of replication can be propagated in E. coli cells that contain additional plasmids with compatible origins.
   3994..4077    +  CDS            large T antigen (fragment): large T antigen from SV40 (simian virus 40)
   4100..4234    +  polyA_signal   SV40 poly(A) signal: SV40 polyadenylation signal
   4240..4258    -  promoter       T7 promoter: promoter for bacteriophage T7 RNA polymerase
   4296..4312    -  protein_bind   lac operator: The lac repressor binds to the lac operator to inhibit transcription in E. coli. This inhibition can be relieved by adding lactose or isopropyl-β-D-thiogalactopyranoside (IPTG). lac repressor encoded by lacI
   4320..4350    -  promoter       lac promoter: promoter for the E. coli lac operon
   4365..4386    -  protein_bind   CAP binding site: CAP binding activates transcription in the presence of cAMP. E. coli catabolite activator protein
   4399..4491    -  CDS            lacI (fragment): lac repressor; lacI; The lac repressor binds to the lac operator to inhibit transcription in E. coli. This inhibition can be relieved by adding lactose or isopropyl-β-D-thiogalactopyranoside (IPTG).
   4674..5262    -  rep_origin     ori: high-copy-number ColE1/pMB1/pBR322/pUC origin of replication
   5433..6293    -  CDS            AmpR: β-lactamase; bla; confers resistance to ampicillin, carbenicillin, and related antibiotics
   6294..6398    -  promoter       AmpR promoter: bla
   6425..6853    +  rep_origin     f1 ori (sequence partly withheld): f1 bacteriophage origin of replication; arrow indicates direction of (+) strand synthesis
>Addgene plasmid #170744 | pFLAG R106L-CPTP | addgene full sequence | sequence record 337079 | Addgene NGS Result
CCATTCGCCATTCAGGCTGCGCAACTGTTGGGAAGGGCGATCGGTGCGGGCCTCTTCGCTATTACGCCAG
CTGGCGAAAGGGGGATGTGCTGCAAGGCGATTAAGTTGGGTAACGCCAGGGTTTTCCCAGTCACGACGTT
GTAAAACGACGGCCAGTGCCAAGCTGATCTATACATTGAATCAATATTGGCAATTAGCCATATTAGTCAT
TGGTTATATAGCATAAATCAATATTGGCTATTGGCCATTGCATACGTTGTATCTATATCATAATATGTAC
ATTTATATTGGCTCATGTCCAATATGACCGCCATGTTGACATTGATTATTGACTAGTTATTAATAGTAAT
CAATTACGGGGTCATTAGTTCATAGCCCATATATGGAGTTCCGCGTTACATAACTTACGGTAAATGGCCC
GCCTGGCTGACCGCCCAACGACCCCCGCCCATTGACGTCAATAATGACGTATGTTCCCATAGTAACGCCA
ATAGGGACTTTCCATTGACGTCAATGGGTGGAGTATTTACGGTAAACTGCCCACTTGGCAGTACATCAAG
TGTATCATATGCCAAGTCCGCCCCCTATTGACGTCAATGACGGTAAATGGCCCGCCTGGCATTATGCCCA
GTACATGACCTTACGGGACTTTCCTACTTGGCAGTACATCTACGTATTAGTCATCGCTATTACCATGGTG
ATGCGGTTTTGGCAGTACACCAATGGGCGTGGATAGCGGTTTGACTCACGGGGATTTCCAAGTCTCCACC
CCATTGACGTCAATGGGAGTTTGTTTTGGCACCAAAATCAACGGGACTTTCCAAAATGTCGTAATAACCC
CGCCCCGTTGACGCAAATGGGCGGTAGGCGTGTACGGTGGGAGGTCTATATAAGCAGAGCTCGTTTAGTG
AACCGTCAGAATTAATTCAGATCGATCTACCATGGACTACAAAGACGATGACGACAAGCTTGCGGCCGCG
AATTCAATGGATGACTCGGAGACAGGTTTCAATCTGAAAGTCGTCCTGGTCAGTTTCAAGCAGTGTCTCG
ATGAGAAGGAAGAGGTCTTGCTGGACCCCTACATTGCCAGCTGGAAGGGCCTGGTCAGGTTTCTGAACAG
CCTGGGCACCATCTTCTCATTCATCTCCAAGGACGTGGTCTCCAAGCTGCGGATCATGGAGCGCCTCAGG
GGCGGCCCGCAGAGCGAGCACTACCGCAGCCTGCAGGCCATGGTGGCCCATGAGCTGAGCAACCGGCTGG
TGGACCTGGAGCGCCGCTCCCACCACCCGGAGTCTGGCTGCCTGACGGTGCTGCGCCTGCACCGCGCCCT
GCACTGGCTGCAGCTGTTCCTGGAGGGCCTGCGTACCAGCCCCGAGGACGCACGCACCTCCGCGCTCTGC
GCCGACTCCTACAACGCCTCGCTGGCCGCCTACCACCCCTGGGTTGTGCGCCGCGCCGTCACCGTGGCCT
TCTGCACGCTGCCCACACGCGAGGTCTTCCTGGAGGCCATGAACGTGGGGCCCCCGGAGCAGGCCGTGCA
GATGCTAGGCGAGGCCCTCCCCTTCATCCAGCGTGTCTACAACGTCTCCCAGAAGCTCTACGCCGAGCAC
TCCCTGCTGGACCTGCCCTAGGGATCCCGGGTGGCATCCCTGTGACCCCTCCCCAGTGCCTCTCCTGGCC
CTGGAAGTTGCCACTCCAGTGCCCACCAGCCTTGTCCTAATAAAATTAAGTTGCATCATTTTGTCTGACT
AGGTGTCCTTCTATAATATTATGGGGTGGAGGGGGGTGGTATGGAGCAAGGGGCAAGTTGGGAAGACAAC
CTGTAGGGCCTGCGGGGTCTATTGGGAACCAAGCTGGAGTGCAGTGGCACAATCTTGGCTCACTGCAATC
TCCGCCTCCTGGGTTCAAGCGATTCTCCTGCCTCAGCCTCCCGAGTTGTTGGGATTCCAGGCATGCATGA
CCAGGCTCAGCTAATTTTTGTTTTTTTGGTAGAGACGGGGTTTCACCATATTGGCCAGGCTGGTCTCCAA
CTCCTAATCTCAGGTGATCTACCCACCTTGGCCTCCCAAATTGCTGGGATTACAGGCGTGAACCACTGCT
CCCTTCCCTGTCCTTCTGATTTTAAAATAACTATACCAGCAGGAGGACGTCCAGACACAGCATAGGCTAC
CTGGCCATGCCCAACCGGTGGGACATTTGAGTTGCTTGCTTGGCACTGTCCTCTCATGCGTTGGGTCCAC
TCAGTAGATGCCTGTTGAATTGGGTACGCGGCCAGCTTGGCTGTGGAATGTGTGTCAGTTAGGGTGTGGA
AAGTCCCCAGGCTCCCCAGCAGGCAGAAGTATGCAAAGCATGCATCTCAATTAGTCAGCAACCAGGTGTG
GAAAGTCCCCAGGCTCCCCAGCAGGCAGAAGTATGCAAAGCATGCATCTCAATTAGTCAGCAACCATAGT
CCCGCCCCTAACTCCGCCCATCCCGCCCCTAACTCCGCCCAGTTCCGCCCATTCTCCGCCCCATGGCTGA
CTAATTTTTTTTATTTATGCAGAGGCCGAGGCCGCCTCGGCCTCTGAGCTATTCCAGAAGTAGTGAGGAG
GCTTTTTTGGAGGAATTGATCAGCTTGGGATCTGATCAAGAGACAGGATGAGGATCGTTTCGCATGATTG
AACAAGATGGATTGCACGCAGGTTCTCCGGCCGCTTGGGTGGAGAGGCTATTCGGCTATGACTGGGCACA
ACAGACAATCGGCTGCTCTGATGCCGCCGTGTTCCGGCTGTCAGCGCAGGGGCGCCCGGTTCTTTTTGTC
AAGACCGACCTGTCCGGTGCCCTGAATGAACTGCAGGACGAGGCAGCGCGGCTATCGTGGCTGGCCACGA
CGGGCGTTCCTTGCGCAGCTGTGCTCGACGTTGTCACTGAAGCGGGAAGGGACTGGCTGCTATTGGGCGA
AGTGCCGGGGCAGGATCTCCTGTCATCTCACCTTGCTCCTGCCGAGAAAGTATCCATCATGGCTGATGCA
ATGCGGCGGCTGCATACGCTTGATCCGGCTACCTGCCCATTCGACCACCAAGCGAAACATCGCATCGAGC
GAGCACGTACTCGGATGGAAGCCGGTCTTGTCGATCAGGATGATCTGGACGAAGAGCATCAGGGGCTCGC
GCCAGCCGAACTGTTCGCCAGGCTCAAGGCGCGCATGCCCGACGGCGAGGATCTCGTCGTGACCCATGGC
GATGCCTGCTTGCCGAATATCATGGTGGAAAATGGCCGCTTTTCTGGATTCATCGACTGTGGCCGGCTGG
GTGTGGCGGACCGCTATCAGGACATAGCGTTGGCTACCCGTGATATTGCTGAAGAGCTTGGCGGCGAATG
GGCTGACCGCTTCCTCGTGCTTTACGGTATCGCCGCTCCCGATTCGCAGCGCATCGCCTTCTATCGCCTT
CTTGACGAGTTCTTCTGAGCGGGACTCTGGGGTTCGAAATGACCGACCAAGCGACGCCCAACCTGCCATC
ACGAGATTTCGATTCCACCGCCGCCTTCTATGAAAGGTTGGGCTTCGGAATCGTTTTCCGGGACGCCGGC
TGGATGATCCTCCAGCGCGGGGATCTCATGCTGGAGTTCTTCGCCCACCCCGGGCTCGATCCCCTCGCGA
GTTGGTTCAGCTGCTGCCTGAGGCTGGACGACCTCGCGGAGTTCTACCGGCAGTGCAAATCCGTCGGCAT
CCAGGAAACCAGCAGCGGCTATCCGCGCATCCATGCCCCCGAACTGCAGGAGTGGGGAGGCACGATGGCC
GCTTTGGTCGACCCGGACGGGACGCTCCTGCGCCTGATACAGAACGAATTGCTTGCAGGCATCTCATGAG
TGTGTCTTCCCGTTTTCCGCCTGAGGTCACTGCGTGGATGGAGCGCTGGCGCCTGCTGCGCGACGGCGAG
CTGCTCACCACCCACTCGCCAAGCTGGAACCGTAAAAAGGCCGCGTTGCTGGCGTTTTTCCATAGGCTCC
GCCGATCATAATCAGCCATACCACATTTGTAGAGGTTTTACTTGCTTTAAAAAACCTCCCACACCTCCCC
CTGAACCTGAAACATAAAATGAATGCAATTGTTGTTGTTAACTTGTTTATTGCAGCTTATAATGGTTACA
AATAAAGCAATAGCATCACAAATTTCACAAATAAAGCATTTTTTTCACTGCATTCTAGTTGTGGTTTGTC
CAAACTCATCAATGTATCTTATCATGTCTGGATCAATTCCCTATAGTGAGTCGTATTAAATTCGTAATCA
TGTCATAGCTGTTTCCTGTGTGAAATTGTTATCCGCTCACAATTCCACACAACATACGAGCCGGAAGCAT
AAAGTGTAAAGCCTGGGGTGCCTAATGAGTGAGCTAACTCACATTAATTGCGTTGCGCTCACTGCCCGCT
TTCCAGTCGGGAAACCTGTCGTGCCAGCTGCATTAATGAATCGGCCAACGCGCGGGGAGAGGCGGTTTGC
GTATTGGGCGCTCTTCCGCTTCCTCGCTCACTGACTCGCTGCGCTCGGTCGTTCGGCTGCGGCGAGCGGT
ATCAGCTCACTCAAAGGCGGTAATACGGTTATCCACAGAATCAGGGGATAACGCAGGAAAGAACATGTGA
GCAAAAGGCCAGCAAAAGGCCAGGAACCGTAAAAAGGCCGCGTTGCTGGCGTTTTTCCATAGGCTCCGCC
CCCCTGACGAGCATCACAAAAATCGACGCTCAAGTCAGAGGTGGCGAAACCCGACAGGACTATAAAGATA
CCAGGCGTTTCCCCCTGGAAGCTCCCTCGTGCGCTCTCCTGTTCCGACCCTGCCGCTTACCGGATACCTG
TCCGCCTTTCTCCCTTCGGGAAGCGTGGCGCTTTCTCATAGCTCACGCTGTAGGTATCTCAGTTCGGTGT
AGGTCGTTCGCTCCAAGCTGGGCTGTGTGCACGAACCCCCCGTTCAGCCCGACCGCTGCGCCTTATCCGG
TAACTATCGTCTTGAGTCCAACCCGGTAAGACACGACTTATCGCCACTGGCAGCAGCCACTGGTAACAGG
ATTAGCAGAGCGAGGTATGTAGGCGGTGCTACAGAGTTCTTGAAGTGGTGGCCTAACTACGGCTACACTA
GAAGAACAGTATTTGGTATCTGCGCTCTGCTGAAGCCAGTTACCTTCGGAAAAAGAGTTGGTAGCTCTTG
ATCCGGCAAACAAACCACCGCTGGTAGCGGTGGTTTTTTTGTTTGCAAGCAGCAGATTACGCGCAGAAAA
AAAGGATCTCAAGAAGATCCTTTGATCTTTTCTACGGGGTCTGACGCTCAGTGGAACGAAAACTCACGTT
AAGGGATTTTGGTCATGAGATTATCAAAAAGGATCTTCACCTAGATCCTTTTAAATTAAAAATGAAGTTT
TAAATCAATCTAAAGTATATATGAGTAAACTTGGTCTGACAGTTACCAATGCTTAATCAGTGAGGCACCT
ATCTCAGCGATCTGTCTATTTCGTTCATCCATAGTTGCCTGACTCCCCGTCGTGTAGATAACTACGATAC
GGGAGGGCTTACCATCTGGCCCCAGTGCTGCAATGATACCGCGAGACCCACGCTCACCGGCTCCAGATTT
ATCAGCAATAAACCAGCCAGCCGGAAGGGCCGAGCGCAGAAGTGGTCCTGCAACTTTATCCGCCTCCATC
CAGTCTATTAATTGTTGCCGGGAAGCTAGAGTAAGTAGTTCGCCAGTTAATAGTTTGCGCAACGTTGTTG
CCATTGCTACAGGCATCGTGGTGTCACGCTCGTCGTTTGGTATGGCTTCATTCAGCTCCGGTTCCCAACG
ATCAAGGCGAGTTACATGATCCCCCATGTTGTGCAAAAAAGCGGTTAGCTCCTTCGGTCCTCCGATCGTT
GTCAGAAGTAAGTTGGCCGCAGTGTTATCACTCATGGTTATGGCAGCACTGCATAATTCTCTTACTGTCA
TGCCATCCGTAAGATGCTTTTCTGTGACTGGTGAGTACTCAACCAAGTCATTCTGAGAATAGTGTATGCG
GCGACCGAGTTGCTCTTGCCCGGCGTCAATACGGGATAATACCGCGCCACATAGCAGAACTTTAAAAGTG
CTCATCATTGGAAAACGTTCTTCGGGGCGAAAACTCTCAAGGATCTTACCGCTGTTGAGATCCAGTTCGA
TGTAACCCACTCGTGCACCCAACTGATCTTCAGCATCTTTTACTTTCACCAGCGTTTCTGGGTGAGCAAA
AACAGGAAGGCAAAATGCCGCAAAAAAGGGAATAAGGGCGACACGGAAATGTTGAATACTCATACTCTTC
CTTTTTCAATATTATTGAAGCATTTATCAGGGTTATTGTCTCATGAGCGGATACATATTTGAATGTATTT
AGAAAAATAAACAAATAGGGGTTCCGCGCACATTTCCCCGAAAAGTGCCACCTG
[124 nt withheld, positions 6425-6548]
C
[91 nt withheld, positions 6550-6640]
A
[49 nt withheld, positions 6642-6690]
CCTTTGACGTTGGAGTCCACGTTCTTT
[37 nt withheld, positions 6718-6754]
ACCCTATCTCGGTCTATTCTTTTGATTTATAAGGGATTTTGCCGATTTCGGCCTATTGGTTAAAAAATGA
GCTGATTTAACAAAAATTTAACGCGAATTTTAACAAAATATTAACGCTTACAATTT
